>Addgene plasmid #243850 | p15Ao1_Blue | addgene full sequence | sequence record 488062 | Addgene NGS Result
GGTCTCAGGAGAGAGACGCCTGTTGACAATTAATCATCGGCATAGTATATCGGCATAGTATAATACGACA
AGGTGAGGAACTAAACCCAGGAGGCAGATCATGACCATGATTACGCCAAGCTATTTAGGTGACACTATAG
AATACTCAAGCTTGCATGCCTGCAGGTCGACTCTAGAGGATCCCCGGGTACCGAGCTCGAATTCGCCCTA
TAGTGAGTCGTATTACAATTCACTGGCCGTCGTTTTACAACGTCGTGACTGGGAAAACCCTGGCGTTACC
CAACTTAATCGCCTTGCAGCACATCCCCCTTTCGCCAGCTGGCGTAATAGCGAAGAGGCCCGCACCGATC
GCCCTTCCCAACAGTTGCGCAGCCTGAATGGCGAATGACGCCTGATGCGGTATTTTCTCCTTACGCATCT
GTGCGGTATTTCACACCGCATATGGTGCACTCTCAGTACAATCTGCTCTGATGCCGCATAGCGTCTCTCG
CTGTCATGAGACCGGATCTTGACACGGTTATCCACAGAATCAGGGGATAAGGCTAGGTGGAGGCTCAGTG
ATGATAAGTCTGCGATGGTGGATGCATGTGTCATGGTCATAGCTGTTTCCTGTGTGAAATTGTTATCCGC
TCAGAGGGCACAATCCTATTCCGCGCTATCCGACAATCTCCAAGACATTAGGTGGAGTTCAGTTCGGCGA
GCGGAAATGGCTTACGAACGGGGCGGAGATTTCCTGGAAGATGCCAGGAAGATACTTAACAGGGAAGTGA
GAGGGCCGCGGCAAAGCCGTTTTTCCATAGGCTCCGCCCCCCTGACAAGCATCACGAAATCTGACGCTCA
AATCAGTGGTGGCGAAACCCGACAGGACTATAAAGATACCAGGCGTTTCCCCCTGGCGGCTCCCTCGTGC
GCTCTCCTGTTCCTGCCTTTCGGTTTACCGGTGTCATTCCGCTGTTATGGCCGCGTTTGTCTCATTCCAC
GCCTGACACTCAGTTCCGGGTAGGCAGTTCGCTCCAAGCTGGACTGTATGCACGAACCCCCCGTTCAGTC
CGACCGCTGCGCCTTATCCGGTAACTATCGTCTTGAGTCCAACCCGGAAAGACATGCAAAAGCACCACTG
GCAGCAGCCACTGGTAATTGATTTAGAGGAGTTAGTCTTGAAGTCATGCGCCGGTTAAGGCTAAACTGAA
AGGACAAGTTTTGGTGACTGCGCTCCTCCAAGCCAGTTACCTCGGTTCAAAGAGTTGGTAGCTCAGAGAA
CCTTCGAAAAACCGCCCTGCAAGGCGGTTTTTTCGTTTTCAGAGCAAGAGATTACGCGCAGACCAAAACG
ATCTCAAGAAGATCATCTTATTAAGTCTGACGCTCTATTCAACAAAGCCGCCGTCCATGGGTAGGGGGCT
TCAAATCGTCCTCGTGATACCAATTCGGAGCCTGCTTTTTTGTACAAACTTGTTGATAATGGCAATTCAA
GGATCTTCACCTAGATCCTTTTAAATTAAAAATGAAGTTTTAAATCAATCTAAAGTATATATGAGTAAAC
TTGGTCTGACAGTTACCAATGCTTAATCAGTGAGGCACCTATCTCAGCGATCTGTCTATTTCGTTCATCC
ATAGTTGCCTGACTCCCCGTCGTGTAGATAACTACGATACGGGAGGGCTTACCATCTGGCCCCAGTGCTG
CAATGATACCGCGAGAGCCACGCTCACCGGCTCCAGATTTATCAGCAATAAACCAGCCAGCCGGAAGGGC
CGAGCGCAGAAGTGGTCCTGCAACTTTATCCGCCTCCATCCAGTCTATTAATTGTTGCCGGGAAGCTAGA
GTAAGTAGTTCGCCAGTTAATAGTTTGCGCAACGTTGTTGCCATTGCTACAGGCATCGTGGTGTCACGCT
CGTCGTTTGGTATGGCTTCATTCAGCTCCGGTTCCCAACGATCAAGGCGAGTTACATGATCCCCCATGTT
GTGCAAAAAAGCGGTTAGCTCCTTCGGTCCTCCGATCGTTGTCAGAAGTAAGTTGGCCGCAGTGTTATCA
CTCATGGTTATGGCAGCACTGCATAATTCTCTTACTGTCATGCCATCCGTAAGATGCTTTTCTGTGACTG
GTGAGTACTCAACCAAGTCATTCTGAGAATAGTGTATGCGGCGACCGAGTTGCTCTTGCCCGGCGTCAAT
ACGGGATAATACCGCGCCACATAGCAGAACTTTAAAAGTGCTCATCATTGGAAAACGTTCTTCGGGGCGA
AAACTCTCAAGGATCTTACCGCTGTTGAGATCCAGTTCGATGTAACCCACTCGTGCACCCAACTGATCTT
CAGCATCTTTTACTTTCACCAGCGTTTCTGGGTGAGCAAAAACAGGAAGGCAAAATGCCGCAAAAAAGGG
AATAAGGGCGACACGGAAATGTTGAATACTCATACTCTTCCTTTTTCAATATTATTGAAGCATTTATCAG
GGTTATTGTCTCATGAGCGGATACATATTTGAATGTATTTAGAAAAATAAACAAATAGGGGTTCCGCGCA
CATTTCCCCGAAAAGTGCCAGATACCTGAAACAAAACCCATCGTACGGCCAAGGAAGTCTCCAATAACTG
TGATCCACCACAAGCGCCAGGGTTTTCCCAGTCACGACGTTGTAAAACGACGGCCAGTCATGCATAATCC
GCACGCATCTGGAATAAGGAAGTGCCATTCCGCCTGACCTTTTAACGCGAATTTTAACAAAATATTAACG
CTTACAATTTTAACGGATCC
Features (pLannotate 1.2.2; 13 found; start..end, strand, type, name):
     22..69      +  promoter       EM7 promoter: synthetic bacterial promoter&nbsp
    123..141     +  promoter       SP6 promoter: promoter for bacteriophage SP6 RNA polymerase
    148..204     -  misc_feature   MCS: pUC18/19 multiple cloning site
    207..225     -  promoter       T7 promoter: promoter for bacteriophage T7 RNA polymerase
    228..385     +  CDS            lacZα (fragment): LacZα fragment of β-galactosidase; lacZ fragment
    391..481     -  misc_feature   bom (fragment): basis of mobility region from pBR322
    514..540     -  rep_origin     RSF ori (fragment): Plasmids containing the RSF 1030 origin of replication can be propagated in E. coli cells that contain additional plasmids with compatible origins.
    792..1337    -  rep_origin     p15A ori: Plasmids containing the medium-copy-number p15A origin of replication can be propagated in E. coli cells that contain a second plasmid with the ColE1 origin.
   1429..1453    -  protein_bind   attB1: mutant version of attB; recombination site for the Gateway® BP reaction BP Clonase™
   1553..2413    -  CDS            AmpR: β-lactamase; bla; confers resistance to ampicillin, carbenicillin, and related antibiotics
   2414..2518    -  promoter       AmpR promoter: bla
   2605..2648    -  CDS            lacZα (fragment): LacZα fragment of β-galactosidase; lacZ fragment
   2701..2740    +  rep_origin     M13 ori (fragment): M13 bacteriophage origin of replication; arrow indicates direction of (+) strand synthesis
