[The description below was written by a language model from this plasmid's Addgene catalogue record and pLannotate feature annotations shown in this document.]
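Description:
p15Ao1_Blue is a small (about 2.75 kb) bacterial destination vector from a GoldenBraid2.0 toolkit adapted for E. coli and related enteric bacteria. It replicates from the p15A origin, which the catalogue lists as low copy and the annotation calls medium copy. This origin is compatible with ColE1-type plasmids, so the vector can be maintained in the same cell as a second plasmid of that class. Selection is by ampicillin, through a β-lactamase gene (AmpR) driven by its native bla promoter. The record lists DH5alpha as the propagation strain.

The insert is a 463 bp synthetic lacZ fragment cloned by Golden Gate assembly. The feature table shows a lacZα coding fragment next to a pUC18/19-type multiple cloning site, which is flanked by opposing SP6 and T7 phage promoters, with a synthetic EM7 bacterial promoter upstream. In GoldenBraid-style vectors, a lacZα cassette of this kind normally acts as a replaceable placeholder. Type IIS restriction-ligation swaps it for the assembled parts or transcriptional units, so correct clones appear white and unmodified vector appears blue in an α-complementing host, which probably explains the "Blue" in the name. The record does not state the type IIS enzyme sites, the overhangs, or the assembly level implied by "o1".

The remaining annotations are short partial matches: fragments of bom, RSF ori and M13 ori, a second small lacZα piece, and an attB1-like site. These are most likely backbone remnants or chance similarities rather than functional elements. The stated purpose is simply a GoldenBraid2.0 expression vector for assembling and expressing constructs in bacteria.
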