Addgene plasmid #243850: p15Ao1_Blue
Purpose: GoldenBraid2.0 expression vector.
Depositing lab: Christophe Herman. Depositing organization: Baylor College of Medicine. Publication: GoldenBraid2.0 E. coli: a comprehensive and characterized toolkit for enterics. Cooke MB, Welch KT, Ramirez LD, Wen AX, Marciano DC, Herman C. Synth Biol (Oxf). 2025 Aug 14;10(1):ysaf015. doi: 10.1093/synbio/ysaf015. eCollection 2025. PubMed 40927394.
Backbone
  Vector backbone: p15A
  Vector type: Bacterial Expression
Growth in bacteria
  Bacterial resistance: Ampicillin, 100 μg/mL
  Growth temperature: 37°C
  Growth strain: DH5alpha
  Copy number: Low Copy
Gene/Insert
  Gene/Insert name: lacZ _ Fragment
  Species: Synthetic
  Insert size (bp): 463
  Cloning method: Golden Gate
Terms and licenses: Academic/Nonprofit Terms; Industry Terms: Not Available to Industry
How to cite: p15Ao1_Blue was a gift from Christophe Herman (Addgene plasmid # 243850 ; http://n2t.net/addgene:243850 ; RRID:Addgene_243850)
